>Addgene plasmid #222901 | L2379-FKBP-GPA(V84R)-20-11S | addgene full sequence | sequence record 441651 | Addgene NGS Result
CCTCGACTGTGCCTTCTAGTTGCCAGCCATCTGTTGTTTGCCCCTCCCCCGTGCCTTCCTTGACCCTGGA
AGGTGCCACTCCCACTGTCCTTTCCTAATAAAATGAGGAAATTGCATCGCATTGTCTGAGTAGGTGTCAT
TCTATTCTGGGGGGTGGGGTGGGGCAGGACAGCAAGGGGGAGGATTGGGAAGACAATAGCAGGCATGCTG
GGGATGCGGTGGGCTCTATGGCTTCTGAGGCGGAAAGAACCAGCTGGGGCTCTAGGGGGTATCCCC
[124 nt withheld, positions 277-400]
C
[91 nt withheld, positions 402-492]
A
[49 nt withheld, positions 494-542]
CCTTTGACGTTGGAGTCCACGTTCTTT
[37 nt withheld, positions 570-606]
ACCCTATCTCGGTCTATTCTTTTGATTTATAAGGGATTTTGCCGATTTCGGCCTATTGGTTAAAAAATGA
GCTGATTTAACAAAAATTTAACGCGAATTAATTCTGTGGAATGTGTGTCAGTTAGGGTGTGGAAAGTCCC
CAGGCTCCCCAGCAGGCAGAAGTATGCAAAGCATGCATCTCAATTAGTCAGCAACCAGGTGTGGAAAGTC
CCCAGGCTCCCCAGCAGGCAGAAGTATGCAAAGCATGCATCTCAATTAGTCAGCAACCATAGTCCCGCCC
CTAACTCCGCCCATCCCGCCCCTAACTCCGCCCAGTTCCGCCCATTCTCCGCCCCATGGCTGACTAATTT
TTTTTATTTATGCAGAGGCCGAGGCCGCCTCTGCCTCTGAGCTATTCCAGAAGTAGTGAGGAGGCTTTTT
TGGAGGCCTAGGCTTTTGCAAAAAGCTCCCGGGAGCTTGTATATCCATTTTCGGATCTGATCAGCACGTG
ATGAAAAAGCCTGAACTCACCGCGACGTCTGTCGAGAAGTTTCTGATCGAAAAGTTCGACAGCGTCTCCG
ACCTGATGCAGCTCTCGGAGGGCGAAGAATCTCGTGCTTTCAGCTTCGATGTAGGAGGGCGTGGATATGT
CCTGCGGGTAAATAGCTGCGCCGATGGTTTCTACAAAGATCGTTATGTTTATCGGCACTTTGCATCGGCC
GCGCTCCCGATTCCGGAAGTGCTTGACATTGGGGAATTCAGCGAGAGCCTGACCTATTGCATCTCCCGCC
GTGCACAGGGTGTCACGTTGCAAGACCTGCCTGAAACCGAACTGCCCGCTGTTCTGCAGCCGGTCGCGGA
GGCCATGGATGCGATCGCTGCGGCCGATCTTAGCCAGACGAGCGGGTTCGGCCCATTCGGACCGCAAGGA
ATCGGTCAATACACTACATGGCGTGATTTCATATGCGCGATTGCTGATCCCCATGTGTATCACTGGCAAA
CTGTGATGGACGACACCGTCAGTGCGTCCGTCGCGCAGGCTCTCGATGAGCTGATGCTTTGGGCCGAGGA
CTGCCCCGAAGTCCGGCACCTCGTGCACGCGGATTTCGGCTCCAACAATGTCCTGACGGACAATGGCCGC
ATAACAGCGGTCATTGACTGGAGCGAGGCGATGTTCGGGGATTCCCAATACGAGGTCGCCAACATCTTCT
TCTGGAGGCCGTGGTTGGCTTGTATGGAGCAGCAGACGCGCTACTTCGAGCGGAGGCATCCGGAGCTTGC
AGGATCGCCGCGGCTCCGGGCGTATATGCTCCGCATTGGTCTTGACCAACTCTATCAGAGCTTGGTTGAC
GGCAATTTCGATGATGCAGCTTGGGCGCAGGGTCGATGCGACGCAATCGTCCGATCCGGAGCCGGGACTG
TCGGGCGTACACAAATCGCCCGCAGAAGCGCGGCCGTCTGGACCGATGGCTGTGTAGAAGTACTCGCCGA
TAGTGGAAACCGACGCCCCAGCACTCGTCCGAGGGCAAAGGAATAGCACGTGCTACGAGATTTCGATTCC
ACCGCCGCCTTCTATGAAAGGTTGGGCTTCGGAATCGTTTTCCGGGACGCCGGCTGGATGATCCTCCAGC
GCGGGGATCTCATGCTGGAGTTCTTCGCCCACCCCAACTTGTTTATTGCAGCTTATAATGGTTACAAATA
AAGCAATAGCATCACAAATTTCACAAATAAAGCATTTTTTTCACTGCATTCTAGTTGTGGTTTGTCCAAA
CTCATCAATGTATCTTATCATGTCTGTATACCGTCGACCTCTAGCTAGAGCTTGGCGTAATCATGGTCAT
AGCTGTTTCCTGTGTGAAATTGTTATCCGCTCACAATTCCACACAACATACGAGCCGGAAGCATAAAGTG
TAAAGCCTGGGGTGCCTAATGAGTGAGCTAACTCACATTAATTGCGTTGCGCTCACTGCCCGCTTTCCAG
TCGGGAAACCTGTCGTGCCAGCTGCATTAATGAATCGGCCAACGCGCGGGGAGAGGCGGTTTGCGTATTG
GGCGCTCTTCCGCTTCCTCGCTCACTGACTCGCTGCGCTCGGTCGTTCGGCTGCGGCGAGCGGTATCAGC
TCACTCAAAGGCGGTAATACGGTTATCCACAGAATCAGGGGATAACGCAGGAAAGAACATGTGAGCAAAA
GGCCAGCAAAAGGCCAGGAACCGTAAAAAGGCCGCGTTGCTGGCGTTTTTCCATAGGCTCCGCCCCCCTG
ACGAGCATCACAAAAATCGACGCTCAAGTCAGAGGTGGCGAAACCCGACAGGACTATAAAGATACCAGGC
GTTTCCCCCTGGAAGCTCCCTCGTGCGCTCTCCTGTTCCGACCCTGCCGCTTACCGGATACCTGTCCGCC
TTTCTCCCTTCGGGAAGCGTGGCGCTTTCTCATAGCTCACGCTGTAGGTATCTCAGTTCGGTGTAGGTCG
TTCGCTCCAAGCTGGGCTGTGTGCACGAACCCCCCGTTCAGCCCGACCGCTGCGCCTTATCCGGTAACTA
TCGTCTTGAGTCCAACCCGGTAAGACACGACTTATCGCCACTGGCAGCAGCCACTGGTAACAGGATTAGC
AGAGCGAGGTATGTAGGCGGTGCTACAGAGTTCTTGAAGTGGTGGCCTAACTACGGCTACACTAGAAGAA
CAGTATTTGGTATCTGCGCTCTGCTGAAGCCAGTTACCTTCGGAAAAAGAGTTGGTAGCTCTTGATCCGG
CAAACAAACCACCGCTGGTAGCGGTGGTTTTTTTGTTTGCAAGCAGCAGATTACGCGCAGAAAAAAAGGA
TCTCAAGAAGATCCTTTGATCTTTTCTACGGGGTCTGACGCTCAGTGGAACGAAAACTCACGTTAAGGGA
TTTTGGTCATGAGATTATCAAAAAGGATCTTCACCTAGATCCTTTTAAATTAAAAATGAAGTTTTAAATC
AATCTAAAGTATATATGAGTAAACTTGGTCTGACAGTTACCAATGCTTAATCAGTGAGGCACCTATCTCA
GCGATCTGTCTATTTCGTTCATCCATAGTTGCCTGACTCCCCGTCGTGTAGATAACTACGATACGGGAGG
GCTTACCATCTGGCCCCAGTGCTGCAATGATACCGCGAGACCCACGCTCACCGGCTCCAGATTTATCAGC
AATAAACCAGCCAGCCGGAAGGGCCGAGCGCAGAAGTGGTCCTGCAACTTTATCCGCCTCCATCCAGTCT
ATTAATTGTTGCCGGGAAGCTAGAGTAAGTAGTTCGCCAGTTAATAGTTTGCGCAACGTTGTTGCCATTG
CTACAGGCATCGTGGTGTCACGCTCGTCGTTTGGTATGGCTTCATTCAGCTCCGGTTCCCAACGATCAAG
GCGAGTTACATGATCCCCCATGTTGTGCAAAAAAGCGGTTAGCTCCTTCGGTCCTCCGATCGTTGTCAGA
AGTAAGTTGGCCGCAGTGTTATCACTCATGGTTATGGCAGCACTGCATAATTCTCTTACTGTCATGCCAT
CCGTAAGATGCTTTTCTGTGACTGGTGAGTACTCAACCAAGTCATTCTGAGAATAGTGTATGCGGCGACC
GAGTTGCTCTTGCCCGGCGTCAATACGGGATAATACCGCGCCACATAGCAGAACTTTAAAAGTGCTCATC
ATTGGAAAACGTTCTTCGGGGCGAAAACTCTCAAGGATCTTACCGCTGTTGAGATCCAGTTCGATGTAAC
CCACTCGTGCACCCAACTGATCTTCAGCATCTTTTACTTTCACCAGCGTTTCTGGGTGAGCAAAAACAGG
AAGGCAAAATGCCGCAAAAAAGGGAATAAGGGCGACACGGAAATGTTGAATACTCATACTCTTCCTTTTT
CAATATTATTGAAGCATTTATCAGGGTTATTGTCTCATGAGCGGATACATATTTGAATGTATTTAGAAAA
ATAAACAAATAGGGGTTCCGCGCACATTTCCCCGAAAAGTGCCACCTGACGTCGACGGATCGGGAGATCT
CCCGATCCCCTATGGTGCACTCTCAGTACAATCTGCTCTGATGCCGCATAGTTAAGCCAGTATCTGCTCC
CTGCTTGTGTGTTGGAGGTCGCTGAGTAGTGCGCGAGCAAAATTTAAGCTACAACAAGGCAAGGCTTGAC
CGACAATTGCATGAAGAATCTGCTTAGGGTTAGGCGTTTTGCGCTGCTTCGCGATGTACGGGCCAGATAT
ACGCGTTGACATTGATTATTGACTAGTTATTAATAGTAATCAATTACGGGGTCATTAGTTCATAGCCCAT
ATATGGAGTTCCGCGTTACATAACTTACGGTAAATGGCCCGCCTGGCTGACCGCCCAACGACCCCCGCCC
ATTGACGTCAATAATGACGTATGTTCCCATAGTAACGCCAATAGGGACTTTCCATTGACGTCAATGGGTG
GAGTATTTACGGTAAACTGCCCACTTGGCAGTACATCAAGTGTATCATATGCCAAGTACGCCCCCTATTG
ACGTCAATGACGGTAAATGGCCCGCCTGGCATTATGCCCAGTACATGACCTTATGGGACTTTCCTACTTG
GCAGTACATCTACGTATTAGTCATCGCTATTACCATGGTGATGCGGTTTTGGCAGTACATCAATGGGCGT
GGATAGCGGTTTGACTCACGGGGATTTCCAAGTCTCCACCCCATTGACGTCAATGGGAGTTTGTTTTGGC
ACCAAAATCAACGGGACTTTCCAAAATGTCGTAACAACTCCGCCCCATTGACGCAAATGGGCGGTAGGCG
TGTACGGTGGGAGGTCTATATAAGCAGAGCTCTCTGGCTAACTAGAGAACCCACTGCTTACTGGCTTATC
GAAATTAATACGACTCACTATAGGGAGACCCAAGCTGGCTAGCGTTTAAACTTAAGCTTGGTACCATGTA
TGGAAAAATAATCTTTGTATTACTATTGTCAGAAATTGTGAGCATATCAGCAGAGCAGAAACTCATCTCA
GAAGAGGATCTGGGCGCGCCTATGGGAGTGCAGGTGGAAACCATCTCCCCAGGAGACGGGCGCACCTTCC
CCAAGCGCGGCCAGACCTGCGTGGTGCACTACACCGGGATGCTTGAAGATGGAAAGAAATTTGATTCCTC
CCGGGACAGAAACAAGCCCTTTAAGTTTATGCTAGGCAAGCAGGAGGTGATCCGAGGCTGGGAAGAAGGG
GTTGCCCAGATGAGTGTGGGTCAGAGAGCCAAACTGACTATATCTCCAGATTATGCCTATGGTGCCACTG
GGCACCCAGGCATCATCCCACCACATGCCACTCTCGTCTTCGATGTGGAGCTTCTAAAACTGGAAAGTGC
TGGTGGTAGTGCTGGTGGTAGTGCTGGTGGTAGTGCTGGTGGTAGTGCTGGTGGTCCTCGAGCTCAAGCT
TCGAATTCTGCAGTCGACGGTACCGCGGGCCCGGGATCCACCGGATCTAGAACCGGTTTAAGTACCACTG
AGGTGGCAATGCACACTTCAACCTCTTCTTCAGTCACAAAGAGTTACATCTCATCACAGACAAATGATAC
GCACAAACGGGACACATATGCAGCCACTCCTAGAGCTCATGAAGTTTCAGAAATTTCTGTTAGAACTGTT
TACCCTCCAGAAGAGGAAACCGGAGAAAGGGTACAACTTGCCCATCATTTCTCTGAACCAGAGATAACAC
TCATTATTTTTGGGGTGATGGCTGGTCGGATTGGAACGATCCTCTTAATTTCTTACGGTATTCGCCGACT
GATAAAGAAAAGCCCATCTGATGTAAAACCTCTCCCCTCACCTGACACAGACGTGCCTTTAAGTTCTGTT
GAAATAGAAAATCCAGAGACAAGTGATCAATTAATTAAGGGGGGGTCTGGAGGCAGTGGTGGGTCTGGTG
GTGGTTCTGGGGGGAGTGGGGGTTCAGGCGTCTTCACACTCGAAGATTTCGTTGGGGACTGGGAACAGAC
AGCCGCCTACAACCTGGACCAAGTCCTTGAACAGGGAGGTGTGTCCAGTTTGCTGCAGAATCTCGCCGTG
TCCGTAACTCCGATCCAAAGGATTGTCCGGAGCGGTGAAAATGCCCTGAAGATCGACATCCATGTCATCA
TCCCGTATGAAGGTCTGAGCGCCGACCAAATGGCCCAGATCGAAGAGGTGTTTAAGGTGGTGTACCCTGT
GGATGATCATCACTTTAAGGTGATCCTGCCCTATGGCACACTGGTAATCGACGGGGTTACGCCGAACATG
CTGAACTATTTCGGACGGCCGTATGAAGGCATCGCCGTGTTCGACGGCAAAAAGATCACTGTAACAGGGA
CCCTGTGGAACGGCAACAAAATTATCGACGAGCGCCTGATCACCCCCGACGGCTCCATGCTGTTCCGAGT
AACCATCAACAGCTAAGCGGCCGCTCGAGTCTAGAGGGCCCGTTTAAACCCGCTGATCAG
Features (pLannotate 1.2.2; 24 found; start..end, strand, type, name):
      7..231     +  polyA_signal   bGH poly(A) signal: bovine growth hormone polyadenylation signal
    235..256     +  promoter       SV40 promoter (fragment): SV40 enhancer and early promoter
    277..705     +  rep_origin     f1 ori (sequence partly withheld): f1 bacteriophage origin of replication; arrow indicates direction of (+) strand synthesis
    719..1048    +  promoter       SV40 promoter: SV40 enhancer and early promoter
   1097..2122    +  CDS            HygR: aminoglycoside phosphotransferase from E. coli; aph(4)-Ia; confers resistance to hygromycin
   2132..2257    +  CDS            ble (fragment): BLE_KLEPN - Experimental evidence at protein level: Swiss-Prot protein existence level 1. Binding protein with a strong affinity to the bleomycin family of antibiotics. Binds to CL990; an antimitotic-antibiotic compound. From Klebsiella pneumoniae.
   2252..2373    +  polyA_signal   SV40 poly(A) signal: SV40 polyadenylation signal
   2446..2462    -  protein_bind   lac operator: The lac repressor binds to the lac operator to inhibit transcription in E. coli. This inhibition can be relieved by adding lactose or isopropyl-β-D-thiogalactopyranoside (IPTG). lac repressor encoded by lacI
   2470..2500    -  promoter       lac promoter: promoter for the E. coli lac operon
   2515..2536    -  protein_bind   CAP binding site: CAP binding activates transcription in the presence of cAMP. E. coli catabolite activator protein
   2549..2641    -  CDS            lacI (fragment): lac repressor; lacI; The lac repressor binds to the lac operator to inhibit transcription in E. coli. This inhibition can be relieved by adding lactose or isopropyl-β-D-thiogalactopyranoside (IPTG).
   2824..3412    -  rep_origin     ori: high-copy-number ColE1/pMB1/pBR322/pUC origin of replication
   3583..4443    -  CDS            AmpR: β-lactamase; bla; confers resistance to ampicillin, carbenicillin, and related antibiotics
   4444..4548    -  promoter       AmpR promoter: bla
   4607..4659    -  misc_feature   bom (fragment): basis of mobility region from pBR322
   4814..5193    +  enhancer       CMV enhancer: human cytomegalovirus immediate early enhancer
   5194..5397    +  promoter       CMV promoter: human cytomegalovirus (CMV) immediate early promoter
   5393..5426    +  LTR            5' LTR (truncated) (fragment): truncated 5' long terminal repeat (LTR) from HIV-1
   5442..5460    +  promoter       T7 promoter: promoter for bacteriophage T7 RNA polymerase
   5502..5558    +  CDS            GYPB (fragment): GLPB_HUMAN - Also known as GPB. Experimental evidence at protein level: Swiss-Prot protein existence level 1. This protein is a minor sialoglycoprotein in erythrocyte membranes. From Homo sapiens (Human).
   5598..5921    +  CDS            FKBP1A: FKB1A_HUMAN - Also known as FKBP1, FKBP12. Experimental evidence at protein level: Swiss-Prot protein existence level 1. Keeps in an inactive conformation TGFBR1, the TGF-beta type I serine/threonine kinase receptor, preventing TGF-beta receptor activation in absence of ligand. Recruits SMAD7 to ACVR1B which prevents the association of SMAD2 and SMAD3 with the activin receptor complex, thereby blocking the activin signal. May modulate the RYR1 calcium channel activity. PPIases accelerate the folding of proteins. It catalyzes the cis-trans isomerization of proline imidic peptide bonds in oligop
   5983..6035    +  misc_feature   MCS: multiple cloning site
   6057..6446    +  CDS            GYPA (fragment): GLPA_HUMAN - Also known as GPA. Experimental evidence at protein level: Swiss-Prot protein existence level 1. Glycophorin A is the major intrinsic membrane protein of the erythrocyte. The N-terminal glycosylated segment, which lies outside the erythrocyte membrane, has MN blood group receptors. Appears to be important for the function of SLC4A1 and is required for high activity of SLC4A1. May be involved in translocation of SLC4A1 to the plasma membrane. Is a receptor for influenza virus. Is a receptor for Plasmodium falciparum erythrocyte-binding antigen 175 (EBA-175); binding of EBA-175 is d
   6516..6986    +  CDS            Nluc (fragment): NanoLuc® luciferase human codon-optimized
