[The description below was written by a language model from this plasmid's Addgene catalogue record and pLannotate feature annotations shown in this document.]
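Description:
L2379-FKBP-GPA(V84R)-20-11S is a mammalian expression plasmid built on a modified pcDNA3.1(+) backbone. It encodes one chain of a synthetic, cell-surface rapamycin biosensor. It is propagated in E. coli through a high-copy ColE1/pUC-type origin with ampicillin selection (AmpR under its own bla promoter), and it also carries an f1 origin. The catalogue entry and the sequence annotation disagree on the mammalian marker. The catalogue lists neomycin/G418, whereas the feature table places a hygromycin resistance gene (HygR), followed by a short ble fragment, between the SV40 early promoter and the SV40 poly(A) signal. The sequenced plasmid therefore appears to carry a hygromycin cassette, and this should be checked before any stable selection is attempted.

The payload sits between NheI and NotI sites and is driven by the CMV enhancer/promoter and terminated by the bGH polyadenylation signal, with a T7 promoter just upstream of the coding region. The open reading frame starts with a short segment annotated as a glycophorin fragment, plausibly a signal peptide, although the record does not say so. According to the catalogue there is also an N-terminal Myc tag, which the annotation did not pick up. Next come human FKBP12 (FKBP1A) as the extracellular ligand-binding domain, a human glycophorin A scaffold carrying the V84R substitution, a 20-residue glycine-serine linker, and the 11S fragment of split NanoLuc luciferase. The stated purpose is to detect rapamycin and respond with split NanoLuc reconstitution, giving a luminescent readout. This implies pairing with a complementary chain, which this record does not describe. The construct belongs to work on engineering biosensors from red blood cell membrane proteins.
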