Addgene plasmid #222901: L2379-FKBP-GPA(V84R)-20-11S
Purpose: Biosensor chain detecting rapamycin and responding with split Nanoluciferase reconstitution. FKBP ectodomain, human Glycophorin A (GPA) (V84R) scaffold, 20 GS linker, split Nanoluciferase fragment 11S
Depositing lab: Joshua Leonard. Depositing organization: Northwestern University. Publication: Building Synthetic Biosensors Using Red Blood Cell Proteins. Dolberg TB, Gunnels TF, Ling T, Sarnese KA, Crispino JD, Leonard JN. ACS Synth Biol. 2024 Apr 19;13(4):1273-1289. doi: 10.1021/acssynbio.3c00754. Epub 2024 Mar 27. PubMed 38536408.
Backbone
  Vector backbone: Modified pcDNA3.1(+)
  Backbone manufacturer: Thermo Fisher
  Backbone size w/o insert (bp): 5344
  Vector type: Mammalian Expression
  Selectable markers: Neomycin (select with G418)
Growth in bacteria
  Bacterial resistance: Ampicillin, 100 μg/mL
  Growth temperature: 37°C
  Growth strain: DH5alpha
  Copy number: High Copy
Gene/Insert
  Gene/Insert name: FKBP-GPA(V84R)-20GS-NanoLuc11S
  Species: H. sapiens (human), Synthetic
  Insert size (bp): 1523
  Mutation: V84R in GPA
  Promoter: CMV
  Tag / fusion protein: Myc (N terminal on insert)
  Cloning method: Restriction Enzyme; 5′ cloning site NheI (not destroyed); 3′ cloning site NotI (not destroyed)
Terms and licenses: Academic/Nonprofit Terms; Industry Terms: Not Available to Industry
Depositor comments: Please visit https://doi.org/10.1101/2023.12.16.571988 for bioRxiv preprint.
How to cite: L2379-FKBP-GPA(V84R)-20-11S was a gift from Joshua Leonard (Addgene plasmid # 222901 ; http://n2t.net/addgene:222901 ; RRID:Addgene_222901)
